>Addgene plasmid #183474 | pGEM4Z-Fluc | addgene full sequence | sequence record 366410 | Addgene NGS Result
AAAAAAAAAAAAAAAAAAAAAAAAAAAAAAAAAAAAAAAAAAAAAWAAAAAAAAAAAAAAAAAAAAAAAA
AAAAAAAAAAAAAAAAAAAAAAAAAAAAAAAAAAAAAAAAAAAAAAAAAAAAAAAAAAAAAAAAAAAAAA
AAAAAAAAAAAAAAAAAAAAAAAAAACTAGTGGCGCCTGATGCGGTATTTTCTCCTTACGCATCTGTGCG
GTATTTCACACCGCATATGGTGCACTCTCAGTACAATCTGCTCTGATGCCGCATAGTTAAGCCAGCCCCG
ACACCCGCCAACACCCGCTGACGCGCCCTGACGGGCTTGTCTGCTCCCGGCATCCGCTTACAGACAAGCT
GTGACCGTCTCCGGGAGCTGCATGTGTCAGAGGTTTTCACCGTCATCACCGAAACGCGCGAGACGAAAGG
GCCTCGTGATACGCCTATTTTTATAGGTTAATGTCATGATAATAATGGTTTCTTAGACGTCAGGTGGCAC
TTTTCGGGGAAATGTGCGCGGAACCCCTATTTGTTTATTTTTCTAAATACATTCAAATATGTATCCGCTC
ATGAGACAATAACCCTGATAAATGCTTCAATAATATTGAAAAAGGAAGAGTATGAGTATTCAACATTTCC
GTGTCGCCCTTATTCCCTTTTTTGCGGCATTTTGCCTTCCTGTTTTTGCTCACCCAGAAACGCTGGTGAA
AGTAAAAGATGCTGAAGATCAGTTGGGTGCACGAGTGGGTTACATCGAACTGGATCTCAACAGCGGTAAG
ATCCTTGAGAGTTTTCGCCCCGAAGAACGTTTTCCAATGATGAGCACTTTTAAAGTTCTGCTATGTGGCG
CGGTATTATCCCGTATTGACGCCGGGCAAGAGCAACTCGGTCGCCGCATACACTATTCTCAGAATGACTT
GGTTGAGTACTCACCAGTCACAGAAAAGCATCTTACGGATGGCATGACAGTAAGAGAATTATGCAGTGCT
GCCATAACCATGAGTGATAACACTGCGGCCAACTTACTTCTGACAACGATCGGAGGACCGAAGGAGCTAA
CCGCTTTTTTGCACAACATGGGGGATCATGTAACTCGCCTTGATCGTTGGGAACCGGAGCTGAATGAAGC
CATACCAAACGACGAGCGTGACACCACGATGCCTGTAGCAATGGCAACAACGTTGCGCAAACTATTAACT
GGCGAACTACTTACTCTAGCTTCCCGGCAACAATTAATAGACTGGATGGAGGCGGATAAAGTTGCAGGAC
CACTTCTGCGCTCGGCCCTTCCGGCTGGCTGGTTTATTGCTGATAAATCTGGAGCCGGTGAGCGTGGGTC
TCGCGGTATCATTGCAGCACTGGGGCCAGATGGTAAGCCCTCCCGTATCGTAGTTATCTACACGACGGGG
AGTCAGGCAACTATGGATGAACGAAATAGACAGATCGCTGAGATAGGTGCCTCACTGATTAAGCATTGGT
AACTGTCAGACCAAGTTTACTCATATATACTTTAGATTGATTTAAAACTTCATTTTTAATTTAAAAGGAT
CTAGGTGAAGATCCTTTTTGATAATCTCATGACCAAAATCCCTTAACGTGAGTTTTCGTTCCACTGAGCG
TCAGACCCCGTAGAAAAGATCAAAGGATCTTCTTGAGATCCTTTTTTTCTGCGCGTAATCTGCTGCTTGC
AAACAAAAAAACCACCGCTACCAGCGGTGGTTTGTTTGCCGGATCAAGAGCTACCAACTCTTTTTCCGAA
GGTAACTGGCTTCAGCAGAGCGCAGATACCAAATACTGTTCTTCTAGTGTAGCCGTAGTTAGGCCACCAC
TTCAAGAACTCTGTAGCACCGCCTACATACCTCGCTCTGCTAATCCTGTTACCAGTGGCTGCTGCCAGTG
GCGATAAGTCGTGTCTTACCGGGTTGGACTCAAGACGATAGTTACCGGATAAGGCGCAGCGGTCGGGCTG
AACGGGGGGTTCGTGCACACAGCCCAGCTTGGAGCGAACGACCTACACCGAACTGAGATACCTACAGCGT
GAGCTATGAGAAAGCGCCACGCTTCCCGAAGGGAGAAAGGCGGACAGGTATCCGGTAAGCGGCAGGGTCG
GAACAGGAGAGCGCACGAGGGAGCTTCCAGGGGGAAACGCCTGGTATCTTTATAGTCCTGTCGGGTTTCG
CCACCTCTGACTTGAGCGTCGATTTTTGTGATGCTCGTCAGGGGGGCGGAGCCTATGGAAAAACGCCAGC
AACGCGGCCTTTTTACGGTTCCTGGCCTTTTGCTGGCCTTTTGCTCACATGTTCTTTCCTGCGTTATCCC
CTGATTCTGTGGATAACCGTATTACCGCCTTTGAGTGAGCTGATACCGCTCGCCGCAGCCGAACGACCGA
GCGCAGCGAGTCAGTGAGCGAGGAAGCGGAAGAGCGCCCAATACGCAAACCGCCTCTCCCCGCGCGTTGG
CCGATTCATTAATGCAGCTGGCACGACAGGTTTCCCGACTGGAAAGCGGGCAGTGAGCGCAACGCAATTA
ATGTGAGTTAGCTCACTCATTAGGCACCCCAGGCTTTACACTTTATGCTTCCGGCTCGTATGTTGTGTGG
AATTGTGAGCGGATAACAATTTCACACAGGAAACAGCTATGACCATGATTACGCCAAGCTCTAATACGAC
TCACTATAGGGAGACAAGCTTGGCATTCCGGTACTGTTGGTAAAATGGAAGACGCCAAAAACATAAAGAA
AGGCCCGGCGCCATTCTATCCTCTAGAGGATGGAACCGCTGGAGAGCAACTGCATAAGGCTATGAAGAGA
TACGCCCTGGTTCCTGGAACAATTGCTTTTACAGATGCACATATCGAGGTGAACATCACGTACGCGGAAT
ACTTCGAAATGTCCGTTCGGTTGGCAGAAGCTATGAAACGATATGGGCTGAATACAAATCACAGAATCGT
CGTATGCAGTGAAAACTCTCTTCAATTCTTTATGCCGGTGTTGGGCGCGTTATTTATCGGAGTTGCAGTT
GCGCCCGCGAACGACATTTATAATGAACGTGAATTGCTCAACAGTATGAACATTTCGCAGCCTACCGTAG
TGTTTGTTTCCAAAAAGGGGTTGCAAAAAATTTTGAACGTGCAAAAAAAATTACCAATAATCCAGAAAAT
TATTATCATGGATTCTAAAACGGATTACCAGGGATTTCAGTCGATGTACACGTTCGTCACATCTCATCTA
CCTCCCGGTTTTAATGAATACGATTTTGTACCAGAGTCCTTTGATCGTGACAAAACAATTGCACTGATAA
TGAATTCCTCTGGATCTACTGGGTTACCTAAGGGTGTGGCCCTTCCGCATAGAACTGCCTGCGTCAGATT
CTCGCATGCCAGAGATCCTATTTTTGGCAATCAAATCATTCCGGATACTGCGATTTTAAGTGTTGTTCCA
TTCCATCACGGTTTTGGAATGTTTACTACACTCGGATATTTGATATGTGGATTTCGAGTCGTCTTAATGT
ATAGATTTGAAGAAGAGCTGTTTTTACGATCCCTTCAGGATTACAAAATTCAAAGTGCGTTGCTAGTACC
AACCCTATTTTCATTCTTCGCCAAAAGCACTCTGATTGACAAATACGATTTATCTAATTTACACGAAATT
GCTTCTGGGGGCGCACCTCTTTCGAAAGAAGTCGGGGAAGCGGTTGCAAAACGCTTCCATCTTCCAGGGA
TACGACAAGGATATGGGCTCACTGAGACTACATCAGCTATTCTGATTACACCCGAGGGGGATGATAAACC
GGGCGCGGTCGGTAAAGTTGTTCCATTTTTTGAAGCGAAGGTTGTGGATCTGGATACCGGGAAAACGCTG
GGCGTTAATCAGAGAGGCGAATTATGTGTCAGAGGACCTATGATTATGTCCGGTTATGTAAACAATCCGG
AAGCGACCAACGCCTTGATTGACAAGGATGGATGGCTACATTCTGGAGACATAGCTTACTGGGACGAAGA
CGAACACTTCTTCATAGTTGACCGCTTGAAGTCTTTAATTAAATACAAAGGATATCAGGTGGCCCCCGCT
GAATTGGAATCGATATTGTTACAACACCCCAACATCTTCGACGCGGGCGTGGCAGGTCTTCCCGACGATG
ACGCCGGTGAACTTCCCGCCGCCGTTGTTGTTTTGGAGCACGGAAAGACGATGACGGAAAAAGAGATCGT
GGATTACGTCGCCAGTCAAGTAACAACCGCGAAAAAGTTGCGCGGAGGAGTTGTGTTTGTGGACGAAGTA
CCGAAAGGTCTTACCGGAAAACTCGACGCAAGAAAAATCAGAGAGATCCTCATAAAGGCCAAGAAGGGCG
GAAAGTCCAAATTGTAAAATGTAACTGTATTCAGCGATGACGAAATTCTTAGCTATTGTAATATTATATG
CAAATTGATGAATGGTAATTTTGTAATTGTGGGTCACTGTACTATTTTAACGAATAATAAAATCAGGTAT
AGGTAACTAAAAAGGAATTCGAGCTCGAATTCTTAATTAAAAAAAAAAAAAAAAAAAAAA
Features (pLannotate 1.2.2; 12 found; start..end, strand, type, name):
    176..275     -  misc_feature   bom (fragment): basis of mobility region from pBR322
    377..412     -  CDS            rop (fragment): Rop protein, which maintains plasmids at low copy number; rop
    507..611     +  promoter       AmpR promoter: bla
    612..1472    +  CDS            AmpR: β-lactamase; bla; confers resistance to ampicillin, carbenicillin, and related antibiotics
   1643..2231    +  rep_origin     ori: high-copy-number ColE1/pMB1/pBR322/pUC origin of replication
   2414..2506    +  CDS            lacI (fragment): lac repressor; lacI; The lac repressor binds to the lac operator to inhibit transcription in E. coli. This inhibition can be relieved by adding lactose or isopropyl-β-D-thiogalactopyranoside (IPTG).
   2519..2540    +  protein_bind   CAP binding site: CAP binding activates transcription in the presence of cAMP. E. coli catabolite activator protein
   2555..2585    +  promoter       lac promoter: promoter for the E. coli lac operon
   2593..2609    +  protein_bind   lac operator: The lac repressor binds to the lac operator to inhibit transcription in E. coli. This inhibition can be relieved by adding lactose or isopropyl-β-D-thiogalactopyranoside (IPTG). lac repressor encoded by lacI
   2652..2670    +  promoter       T7 promoter: promoter for bacteriophage T7 RNA polymerase
   2705..4354    +  CDS            LUCI_PHOPY: Experimental evidence at protein level: Swiss-Prot protein existence level 1. Produces green light with a wavelength of 562 nm. From Photinus pyralis (Common eastern firefly) (Lampyris pyralis).
   4400..4416    -  promoter       U6 promoter (fragment): RNA polymerase III promoter for mouse U6 snRNA (Das et al., 1988)
