[The description below was written by a language model from this plasmid's Addgene catalogue record and pLannotate feature annotations shown in this document.]
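Description:
pGEM4Z-Fluc is a bacterial plasmid built on the Promega pGEM4Z cloning and transcription vector. It serves as a DNA template for producing firefly luciferase (Fluc) messenger RNA by in vitro transcription. It is propagated in E. coli under ampicillin selection, with a β-lactamase gene driven by its own promoter and a ColE1/pMB1-type origin of replication. The catalogue lists the plasmid as low copy, whereas the annotation describes the origin as the high-copy pUC-type class and detects only short fragments of rop and the pBR322 bom region. The catalogue gives a total size of about 4.4 kb, and the sequenced record is 4,540 nt.

The payload is the Photinus pyralis luciferase coding sequence, cloned between HindIII and SacI sites that were both preserved. It sits directly downstream of a bacteriophage T7 promoter and in the same orientation. T7 RNA polymerase can therefore transcribe the luciferase open reading frame in a cell-free reaction. The stated insert size of about 1.8 kb is somewhat longer than the annotated coding region, so flanking sequence is probably present, but the record does not annotate untranslated regions or an encoded poly(A) tract. Upstream of the T7 promoter lie the backbone's usual lac elements: a CAP binding site, the lac promoter and operator, and a lacI fragment. A very short match to a U6 promoter after the insert is most likely an incidental annotation hit.

The resulting Fluc mRNA acts as a bioluminescent reporter. The associated publication title points to its use in evaluating lipopolyplex formulations for in vivo delivery of RNA vaccines.
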