Addgene plasmid #183474: pGEM4Z-Fluc
Purpose: This plasmid can be used to prepare Fluc mRNA by In Vitro Transcription
Depositing lab: Chantal Pichon. Depositing organization: CNRS UPR 4301, Centre de Biophysique Moleculaire. Publication: Neutral Lipopolyplexes for In Vivo Delivery of Conventional and Replicative RNA Vaccine. Perche F, Clemencon R, Schulze K, Ebensen T, Guzman CA, Pichon C. Mol Ther Nucleic Acids. 2019 Sep 6;17:767-775. doi: 10.1016/j.omtn.2019.07.014. Epub 2019 Jul 30. PubMed 31446119.
Backbone
  Vector backbone: pGEM4Z
  Backbone manufacturer: Promega
  Backbone size w/o insert (bp): 2600
  Total vector size (bp): 4400
  Vector type: Bacterial Expression, Luciferase
Growth in bacteria
  Bacterial resistance: Ampicillin, 100 μg/mL
  Growth temperature: 37°C
  Growth strain: DH5alpha
  Copy number: Low Copy
Gene/Insert
  Gene/Insert name: Firefly luciferase (alt name: Fluc)
  Species: Photinus pyralis
  Insert size (bp): 1829
  Promoter: T7
  Cloning method: Restriction Enzyme; 5′ cloning site Hind III (not destroyed); 3′ cloning site Sac I (not destroyed)
  Sequencing primers: 5′ TATAATACGACTCACTATAGGGAGACAA
Terms and licenses: Academic/Nonprofit Terms; Industry Terms: Not Available to Industry
How to cite: pGEM4Z-Fluc was a gift from Chantal Pichon (Addgene plasmid # 183474 ; http://n2t.net/addgene:183474 ; RRID:Addgene_183474)
